Addgene plasmid #70960: pFOSGE_COF3D03
Purpose: Gateway entry clone
Depositing lab: Alexander Stark. Depositing organization: Research Institute of Molecular Pathology (IMP). Publication: Transcriptional regulators form diverse groups with context-dependent regulatory functions. Stampfel G, Kazmar T, Frank O, Wienerroither S, Reiter F, Stark A. Nature. 2015 Nov 9. doi: 10.1038/nature15545. PubMed 26550828.
Backbone
  Vector backbone: pDONR221
  Backbone manufacturer: Invitrogen
  Backbone size w/o insert (bp): 4762
  Vector type: Gateway entry vector
Growth in bacteria
  Bacterial resistance: Kanamycin, 50 μg/mL
  Growth temperature: 37°C
  Growth strain: DH5alpha
  Copy number: High Copy
Gene/Insert
  Gene/Insert name: DNApol-delta (alt names: FBgn0263600; CG5949, FBtr0075522)
  Species: D. melanogaster (fly)
  Insert size (bp): 3276
  Cloning method: Gateway Cloning
  Sequencing primers: 5′ M13-F20; 3′ M13R
Terms and licenses: Academic/Nonprofit Terms; Industry Terms: Not Available to Industry
How to cite: pFOSGE_COF3D03 was a gift from Alexander Stark (Addgene plasmid # 70960 ; http://n2t.net/addgene:70960 ; RRID:Addgene_70960)
