[The description below was written by a language model from this plasmid's Addgene catalogue record.]
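Description:
pFOSGE_COF3D03 is a Gateway entry clone built on the pDONR221 donor vector backbone and carrying the Drosophila melanogaster gene DNApol-delta (also annotated as CG5949), which encodes the catalytic subunit of DNA polymerase delta. The insert is recorded as about 3.3 kb and corresponds to a specific annotated FlyBase transcript, introduced by Gateway recombination cloning. In a pDONR221-derived entry clone the BP reaction normally replaces the donor vector's counter-selection cassette with the gene of interest, leaving the insert flanked by attL recombination sites. No feature table is provided, so the exact site arrangement, the insert boundaries and whether a stop codon is retained are not stated in the record. The plasmid is maintained at high copy number in standard E. coli cloning strains under kanamycin selection, and M13 forward and reverse priming sites flanking the insert are listed for sequence verification.

As an entry vector, the construct has no promoter recorded for expressing the insert and is not intended to express the protein itself. It serves as a sequence-verified source from which the coding region can be moved by LR recombination into any compatible Gateway destination vector, which supplies the promoter, fusion tags or DNA-binding domains suited to the experiment. The associated publication surveys the context-dependent regulatory functions of large numbers of fly transcriptional regulators, which suggests this clone belongs to a systematic ORF collection assembled for that kind of functional screening, although the record lists its purpose only as a Gateway entry clone.
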