>Addgene plasmid #70960 | pFOSGE_COF3D03 | depositor partial sequence | sequence record 126902 | insert
ATGGATGGCAAGCGCAAGTTTAATGGAACCTCCAATGGACATGCCAAGAAGCCCAGGAATCCTGATGACG
ATGAGGAAATGGGCTTTGAGGCGGAGCTGGCCGCCTTCGAGAACTCCGAGGACATGGACCAGACTCTGCT
AATGGGCGATGGACCCGAGAACCAAACGACCAGTGAGCGTTGGTCCCGTCCGCCGCCCCCAGAACTAGAT
CCCTCCAAGCACAACTTGGAGTTTCAGCAGCTGGACGTGGAAAACTATTTGGGACAGCCGTTGCCGGGAA
TGCCAGGTGCCCAAATAGGACCCGTGCCGGTGGTCCGAATGTTTGGTGTCACCATGGAGGGTAACTCTGT
GTGCTGCCATGTGCATGGTTTCTGTCCATACTTCTACATAGAGGCGCCCAGTCAATTCGAGGAGCACCAT
TGCGAGAAACTACAAAAAGCCTTGGATCAAAAGGTTATTGCCGATATTCGCAACAACAAAGATAATGTCC
AGGAGGCTGTGCTTATGGTGGAACTGGTGGAGAAGCTGAACATCCATGGATACAATGGAGACAAGAAGCA
GAGGTACATCAAAATATCGGTTACGCTGCCCAGATTTGTGGCTGCGGCTTCACGTCTCCTCAAAAAGGAA
GTGATCATGTCGGAGATTGACTTCCAGGACTGTCGCGCCTTTGAGAATAACATAGACTTTGACATTCGCT
TCATGGTGGACACTGATGTGGTAGGTTGCAATTGGATAGAGCTTCCCATGGGTCACTGGCGAATAAGGAA
CAGTCACAGCAAGCCGTTGCCTGAATCCCGCTGCCAGATTGAAGTAGACGTGGCCTTCGACAGATTTATA
TCCCACGAGCCCGAAGGTGAATGGTCCAAGGTGGCTCCCTTCCGGATCCTCTCCTTTGATATTGAATGCG
CTGGTCGCAAAGGAATATTTCCGGAAGCCAAAATAGATCCAGTCATCCAGATAGCCAATATGGTGATAAG
GCAGGGAGAACGAGAACCTTTCATTAGGAATGTCTTTACCCTAAATGAATGCGCTCCAATCATAGGCAGC
CAGGTGTTGTGCCACGACAAGGAGACCCAGATGCTGGACAAGTGGTCTGCCTTTGTCCGGGAAGTTGACC
CGGATATTTTGACCGGATATAATATCAACAACTTTGACTTCCCCTATTTGCTTAACCGAGCAGCTCACTT
GAAGGTCAGGAACTTTGAGTATTTGGGCAGGATTAAGAACATTCGTTCGGTGATCAAGGAACAGATGTTG
CAGTCGAAGCAGATGGGTCGCAGGGAAAACCAGTACGTTAATTTTGAGGGTAGAGTTCCCTTCGATCTCC
TCTTTGTCCTGCTGCGCGACTACAAACTACGCTCGTACACTCTCAACGCTGTGAGCTATCACTTTCTGCA
GGAGCAAAAGGAGGATGTGCATCATAGCATTATCACAGATCTTCAGAATGGAGACGAGCAGACACGTCGA
CGTTTGGCCATGTACTGCCTAAAGGATGCCTACTTACCGCTTAGATTGCTGGAAAAGTTAATGGCCATTG
TTAACTACATGGAGATGGCCAGGGTGACGGGTGTGCCACTGGAGTCCTTGCTCACCCGCGGACAACAGAT
AAAGGTTTTAAGTCAATTGCTGCGCAAGGCCAAAACCAAGGGATTCATCATGCCCTCGTACACCTCTCAG
GGATCGGATGAACAGTATGAAGGAGCGACTGTGATTGAACCAAAACGTGGCTACTATGCGGACCCCATCT
CCACGCTGGATTTCGCCTCCCTGTATCCAAGTATAATGATGGCGCATAATTTGTGCTACACCACCTTGGT
TTTGGGTGGAACTCGTGAGAAGCTGCGGCAGCAGGAGAACCTGCAGGACGATCAAGTGGAACGTACGCCT
GCAAACAACTACTTTGTGAAGTCTGAGGTGCGTCGTGGTCTGCTCCCTGAGATTCTGGAATCTCTTTTGG
CGGCCAGAAAGCGTGCCAAAAATGACCTAAAAGTGGAAACAGATCCGTTTAAAAGAAAGGTCCTGGATGG
CAGACAGCTGGCGCTGAAGATTTCGGCTAATTCCGTGTACGGATTTACTGGCGCACAGGTTGGAAAGTTG
CCATGCTTAGAGATCTCGGGCAGCGTCACCGCCTACGGTCGTACCATGATCGAGATGACGAAAAACGAAG
TGGAATCCCATTACACACAGGCCAATGGCTACGAGAACAATGCAGTGGTCATCTACGGCGACACTGATTC
TGTGATGGTTAATTTCGGAGTAAAAACTCTGGAGCGCAGCATGGAGCTGGGACGCGAGGCTGCCGAACTG
GTCAGTTCCAAGTTCGTGCATCCTATTAAATTGGAATTCGAGAAAGTTTACTATCCTTACCTGCTGATTA
ACAAGAAACGCTATGCGGGATTATACTTTACGCGCCCAGATACCTACGATAAAATGGATTGCAAGGGCAT
AGAAACCGTGAGGAGAGATAACTCTCCGCTGGTGGCCAACCTGATGAACTCCTGCCTGCAGAAACTACTC
ATCGAAAGGGATCCCGATGGTGCAGTTGCCTATGTGAAACAGGTGATAGCCGATCTCCTCTGCAATCGCA
TCGACATCTCGCACTTGGTCATAACCAAGGAGTTGGCCAAAACGGATTACGCAGCCAAACAGGCACACGT
TGAGCTGGCCGCCAAGATGAAGAAAAGAGATCCCGGTACGGCGCCCAAACTGGGGGATCGAGTTCCCTAT
GTGATCTGTGCGGCAGCCAAAAACACACCCGCTTACCAGAAGGCCGAGGATCCGCTGTATGTGCTGGAAA
ACAGCGTGCCCATCGATGCCACTTACTACCTGGAACAGCAGCTGTCTAAGCCGCTGCTAAGGATCTTTGA
ACCTATTTTGGGCGACAATGCCGAGTCAATTTTGTTAAAAGGAGAACACACGCGCACACGAACTGTGGTA
ACATCCAAAGTGGGTGGACTTGCTGGATTTATGACCAAGAAAACGTCGTGTTTGGGCTGTAAATCCCTGA
TGCCCAAGGGCTACGAACAGGCCTGTCTGTGTCCACACTGCGAGCCACGAATGAGTGAGCTGTATCAGAA
GGAGGTGGGTGCGAAGAGGGAACTGGAGGAGACCTTCTCTCGCCTATGGACCGAGTGCCAGCGATGCCAG
GAATCCTTGCACGAGGAGGTCATCTGCTCCAACAGAGATTGTCCCATCTTCTACATGCGACAGAAGGTTC
GCATGGATCTGGACAATCAGGAGAAGCGGGTGTTGCGATTCGGCCTGGCCGAGTGG
