>Addgene plasmid #70960 | pFOSGE_COF3D03 | addgene partial sequence | sequence record 131748 | M13-Rev 5'-CAGGAAACAGCTATGACC-3'
AATGATTTTATTTTGACTGATAGTGACCTGTTCGTTGCAACAAATTGATAAGCAATGCTTTCTTATAATG
CCAACTTTGTACAAGAAAGCTGGGTCCCACTCGGCCAGGCCGAATCGCAACACCCGCTTCTCCTGATTGT
CCAGATCCATGCGAACCTTCTGTCGCATGTAGAAGATGGGACAATCTCTGTTGGAGCAGATGACCTCCTC
GTGCAAGGATTCCTGGCATCGCTGGCACTCGGTCCATAGGCGAGAGAAGGTCTCCTCCAGTTCCCTCTTC
GCACCCACCTCCTTCTGATACAGCTCACTCATTCGTGGCTCGCAGTGTGGACACAGACAGGCCTGTTCGT
AGCCCTTGGGCATCAGGGATTTACAGCCCAAACACGACGTTTTCTTGGTCATAAATCCAGCAAGTCCACC
CACTTTGGATGTTACCACAGTTCGTGTGCGCGTGTGTTCTCCTTTTAACAAAATTGACTCGGCATTGTCG
CCCAAAATAGGTTCAAAGATCCTTAGCAGCGGCTTAGACAGCTGCTGTTCCAGGTAGTAAGTGGCATCGA
TGGGCACGCTGTTTTCCAGCACATACAGCGGATCCTCGGCCTTCTGGTAAGCGGGTGTGTTTTTGGCTGC
CGCACAGATCACATAGGGAACTCGATCCCCCAGTTTGGGCGCCGTACCGGGATCTCTTTTCTTCATCTTG
GCGGCCAGCTCAACGTGTGCCTGTTTGGCTGCGTAATCCGTTTTGGCCAACTCCTTG
